>Addgene plasmid #160979 | pEGFP-N1 hMOG-beta2-EGFP | addgene full sequence | sequence record 339526 | Addgene NGS Result
TAGTTATTAATAGTAATCAATTACGGGGTCATTAGTTCATAGCCCATATATGGAGTTCCGCGTTACATAA
CTTACGGTAAATGGCCCGCCTGGCTGACCGCCCAACGACCCCCGCCCATTGACGTCAATAATGACGTATG
TTCCCATAGTAACGCCAATAGGGACTTTCCATTGACGTCAATGGGTGGAGTATTTACGGTAAACTGCCCA
CTTGGCAGTACATCAAGTGTATCATATGCCAAGTACGCCCCCTATTGACGTCAATGACGGTAAATGGCCC
GCCTGGCATTATGCCCAGTACATGACCTTATGGGACTTTCCTACTTGGCAGTATATCTACGTATTAGTCA
TCGCTATTACCATGGTGATGCGGTTTTGGCAGTACATCAATGGGCGTGGATAGCGGTTTGACTCACGGGG
ATTTCCAAGTCTCCACCCCATTGACGTCAATGGGAGTTTGTTTTGGCACCAAAATCAACGGGACTTTCCA
AAATGTCGTAACAACTCCGCCCCATTGACGCAAATGGGCGGTAGGCGTGTACGGTGGGAGGTCTATATAA
GCAGAGCTGGTTTAGTGAACCGTCAGATCCGCTAGCGCTACCGGACTCAGATCTCGAGATGGCAAGCTTA
TCAAGACCCTCTCTGCCCAGCTGCCTCTGCTCCTTCCTCCTCCTCCTCCTCCTCCAAGTGTCTTCCAGCT
ATGCAGGGCAGTTCAGAGTGATAGGACCAAGACACCCTATCCGGGCTCTGGTCGGGGATGAAGTGGAATT
GCCATGTCGCATATCTCCTGGGAAGAACGCTACAGGCATGGAGGTGGGGTGGTACCGCCCCCCCTTCTCT
AGGGTGGTTCATCTCTACAGAAATGGCAAGGACCAAGATGGAGACCAGGCACCTGAATATCGGGGCCGGA
CAGAGCTGCTGAAAGATGCTATTGGTGAGGGAAAGGTGACTCTCAGGATCCGGAATGTAAGGTTCTCAGA
TGAAGGAGGTTTCACCTGCTTCTTCCGAGATCATTCTTACCAAGAGGAGGCAGCAATGGAATTGAAAGTA
GAAGATCCTTTCTACTGGGTGAGCCCTGGAGTGCTGGTTCTCCTCGCGGTGCTGCCTGTGCTCCTCCTGC
AGATCACTGTTGGCCTCGTCTTCCTCTGCCTGCAGTACAGACTGAGAGGAAAACTTCGAGCAGAGATAGA
GAATCTCCACCGGACTTTTGGGCAATTCCTTGAAGAGCTACTCTTCCACCTGGAAGCCCTCTCTGGCCGA
ATTCTGCAGTCGACGGTACCGCGGGCCCGGGATCCACCGGTCGCCACCATGGTGAGCAAGGGCGAGGAGC
TGTTCACCGGGGTGGTGCCCATCCTGGTCGAGCTGGACGGCGACGTAAACGGCCACAAGTTCAGCGTGTC
CGGCGAGGGCGAGGGCGATGCCACCTACGGCAAGCTGACCCTGAAGTTCATCTGCACCACCGGCAAGCTG
CCCGTGCCCTGGCCCACCCTCGTGACCACCCTGACCTACGGCGTGCAGTGCTTCAGCCGCTACCCCGACC
ACATGAAGCAGCACGACTTCTTCAAGTCCGCCATGCCCGAAGGCTACGTCCAGGAGCGCACCATCTTCTT
CAAGGACGACGGCAACTACAAGACCCGCGCCGAGGTGAAGTTCGAGGGCGACACCCTGGTGAACCGCATC
GAGCTGAAGGGCATCGACTTCAAGGAGGACGGCAACATCCTGGGGCACAAGCTGGAGTACAACTACAACA
GCCACAACGTCTATATCATGGCCGACAAGCAGAAGAACGGCATCAAGGTGAACTTCAAGATCCGCCACAA
CATCGAGGACGGCAGCGTGCAGCTCGCCGACCACTACCAGCAGAACACCCCCATCGGCGACGGCCCCGTG
CTGCTGCCCGACAACCACTACCTGAGCACCCAGTCCGCCCTGAGCAAAGACCCCAACGAGAAGCGCGATC
ACATGGTCCTGCTGGAGTTCGTGACCGCCGCCGGGATCACTCTCGGCATGGACGAGCTGTACAAGTAAAG
CGGCCGCGACTCTAGATCATAATCAGCCATACCACATTTGTAGAGGTTTTACTTGCTTTAAAAAACCTCC
CACACCTCCCCCTGAACCTGAAACATAAAATGAATGCAATTGTTGTTGTTAACTTGTTTATTGCAGCTTA
TAATGGTTACAAATAAAGCAATAGCATCACAAATTTCACAAATAAAGCATTTTTTTCACTGCATTCTAGT
TGTGGTTTGTCCAAACTCATCAATGTATCTTAAGGCGTAAATTGTAAGCGTTAATATTTTGTTAAAATTC
GCGTTAAATTTTTGTTAAATCAGCTCATTTTTTAACCAATAGGCCGAAATCGGCAAAATCCCTTATAAAT
CAAAAGAATAGACCGAGATAGGGT
[37 nt withheld, positions 2405-2441]
AAAGAACGTGGACTCCAACGTCAAAGG
[49 nt withheld, positions 2469-2517]
T
[91 nt withheld, positions 2519-2609]
G
[124 nt withheld, positions 2611-2734]
CAGGTGGCACTTTTCGGGGAAATGTGCGCGGAACCCCTATTTGTTTATTTTTCTAAATACATTCAAATAT
GTATCCGCTCATGAGACAATAACCCTGATAAATGCTTCAATAATATTGAAAAAGGAAGAGTCCTGAGGCG
GAAAGAACCAGCTGTGGAATGTGTGTCAGTTAGGGTGTGGAAAGTCCCCAGGCTCCCCAGCAGGCAGAAG
TATGCAAAGCATGCATCTCAATTAGTCAGCAACCAGGTGTGGAAAGTCCCCAGGCTCCCCAGCAGGCAGA
AGTATGCAAAGCATGCATCTCAATTAGTCAGCAACCATAGTCCCGCCCCTAACTCCGCCCATCCCGCCCC
TAACTCCGCCCAGTTCCGCCCATTCTCCGCCCCATGGCTGACTAATTTTTTTTATTTATGCAGAGGCCGA
GGCCGCCTCGGCCTCTGAGCTATTCCAGAAGTAGTGAGGAGGCTTTTTTGGAGGCCTAGGCTTTTGCAAA
GATCGATCAAGAGACAGGATGAGGATCGTTTCGCATGATTGAACAAGATGGATTGCACGCAGGTTCTCCG
GCCGCTTGGGTGGAGAGGCTATTCGGCTATGACTGGGCACAACAGACAATCGGCTGCTCTGATGCCGCCG
TGTTCCGGCTGTCAGCGCAGGGGCGCCCGGTTCTTTTTGTCAAGACCGACCTGTCCGGTGCCCTGAATGA
ACTGCAAGACGAGGCAGCGCGGCTATCGTGGCTGGCCACGACGGGCGTTCCTTGCGCAGCTGTGCTCGAC
GTTGTCACTGAAGCGGGAAGGGACTGGCTGCTATTGGGCGAAGTGCCGGGGCAGGATCTCCTGTCATCTC
ACCTTGCTCCTGCCGAGAAAGTATCCATCATGGCTGATGCAATGCGGCGGCTGCATACGCTTGATCCGGC
TACCTGCCCATTCGACCACCAAGCGAAACATCGCATCGAGCGAGCACGTACTCGGATGGAAGCCGGTCTT
GTCGATCAGGATGATCTGGACGAAGAGCATCAGGGGCTCGCGCCAGCCGAACTGTTCGCCAGGCTCAAGG
CGAGCATGCCCGACGGCGAGGATCTCGTCGTGACCCATGGCGATGCCTGCTTGCCGAATATCATGGTGGA
AAATGGCCGCTTTTCTGGATTCATCGACTGTGGCCGGCTGGGTGTGGCGGACCGCTATCAGGACATAGCG
TTGGCTACCCGTGATATTGCTGAAGAGCTTGGCGGCGAATGGGCTGACCGCTTCCTCGTGCTTTACGGTA
TCGCCGCTCCCGATTCGCAGCGCATCGCCTTCTATCGCCTTCTTGACGAGTTCTTCTGAGCGGGACTCTG
GGGTTCGAAATGACCGACCAAGCGACGCCCAACCTGCCATCACGAGATTTCGATTCCACCGCCGCCTTCT
ATGAAAGGTTGGGCTTCGGAATCGTTTTCCGGGACGCCGGCTGGATGATCCTCCAGCGCGGGGATCTCAT
GCTGGAGTTCTTCGCCCACCCTAGGGGGAGGCTAACTGAAACACGGAAGGAGACAATACCGGAAGGAACC
CGCGCTATGACGGCAATAAAAAGACAGAATAAAACGCACGGTGTTGGGTCGTTTGTTCATAAACGCGGGG
TTCGGTCCCAGGGCTGGCACTCTGTCGATACCCCACCGAGACCCCATTGGGGCCAATACGCCCGCGTTTC
TTCCTTTTCCCCACCCCACCCCCCAAGTTCGGGTGAAGGCCCAGGGCTCGCAGCCAACGTCGGGGCGGCA
GGCCCTGCCATAGCCTCAGGTTACTCATATATACTTTAGATTGATTTAAAACTTCATTTTTAATTTAAAA
GGATCTAGGTGAAGATCCTTTTTGATAATCTCATGACCAAAATCCCTTAACGTGAGTTTTCGTTCCACTG
AGCGTCAGACCCCGTAGAAAAGATCAAAGGATCTTCTTGAGATCCTTTTTTTCTGCGCGTAATCTGCTGC
TTGCAAACAAAAAAACCACCGCTACCAGCGGTGGTTTGTTTGCCGGATCAAGAGCTACCAACTCTTTTTC
CGAAGGTAACTGGCTTCAGCAGAGCGCAGATACCAAATACTGTTCTTCTAGTGTAGCCGTAGTTAGGCCA
CCACTTCAAGAACTCTGTAGCACCGCCTACATACCTCGCTCTGCTAATCCTGTTACCAGTGGCTGCTGCC
AGTGGCGATAAGTCGTGTCTTACCGGGTTGGACTCAAGACGATAGTTACCGGATAAGGCGCAGCGGTCGG
GCTGAACGGGGGGTTCGTGCACACAGCCCAGCTTGGAGCGAACGACCTACACCGAACTGAGATACCTACA
GCGTGAGCTATGAGAAAGCGCCACGCTTCCCGAAGGGAGAAAGGCGGACAGGTATCCGGTAAGCGGCAGG
GTCGGAACAGGAGAGCGCACGAGGGAGCTTCCAGGGGGAAACGCCTGGTATCTTTATAGTCCTGTCGGGT
TTCGCCACCTCTGACTTGAGCGTCGATTTTTGTGATGCTCGTCAGGGGGGCGGAGCCTATGGAAAAACGC
CAGCAACGCGGCCTTTTTACGGTTCCTGGCCTTTTGCTGGCCTTTTGCTCACATGTTCTTTCCTGCGTTA
TCCCCTGATTCTGTGGATAACCGTATTACCGCCATGCAT
Features (pLannotate 1.2.2; 16 found; start..end, strand, type, name):
      1..364     +  enhancer       CMV enhancer: human cytomegalovirus immediate early enhancer
    365..568     +  promoter       CMV promoter: human cytomegalovirus (CMV) immediate early promoter
    591..618     +  misc_feature   MCS (fragment): multiple cloning site
    619..1209    +  CDS            MOG (fragment): MOG_HUMAN - Experimental evidence at protein level: Swiss-Prot protein existence level 1. (Microbial infection) Acts as a receptor for rubella virus. From Homo sapiens (Human).
   1258..1295    +  misc_feature   MCS (fragment): multiple cloning site
   1309..2028    +  CDS            EGFP: the original enhanced GFP (Yang et al., 1996) mammalian codon-optimized
   2045..2128    +  CDS            large T antigen (fragment): large T antigen from SV40 (simian virus 40)
   2151..2272    +  polyA_signal   SV40 poly(A) signal: SV40 polyadenylation signal
   2306..2734    -  rep_origin     f1 ori (sequence partly withheld): f1 bacteriophage origin of replication; arrow indicates direction of (+) strand synthesis
   2761..2865    +  promoter       AmpR promoter: bla
   2867..3224    +  promoter       SV40 promoter: SV40 enhancer and early promoter
   3259..4053    +  CDS            NeoR/KanR: aminoglycoside phosphotransferase from Tn5; aph(3')-II (or nptII); confers resistance to neomycin, kanamycin, and G418 (Geneticin®)
   4074..4226    +  CDS            ble (fragment): BLE_KLEPN - Experimental evidence at protein level: Swiss-Prot protein existence level 1. Binding protein with a strong affinity to the bleomycin family of antibiotics. Binds to CL990; an antimitotic-antibiotic compound. From Klebsiella pneumoniae.
   4285..4332    +  polyA_signal   HSV TK poly(A) signal: herpes simplex virus thymidine kinase polyadenylation signal (Cole and Stacy, 1985)
   4423..4439    -  polyA_signal   bGH poly(A) signal (fragment): bovine growth hormone polyadenylation signal
   4661..5249    +  rep_origin     ori: high-copy-number ColE1/pMB1/pBR322/pUC origin of replication
