[The description below was written by a language model from this plasmid's Addgene catalogue record and pLannotate feature annotations shown in this document.]
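Description:
pEGFP-N1 hMOG-beta2-EGFP is a mammalian expression plasmid built on the pEGFP-N1 backbone, carrying the human myelin oligodendrocyte glycoprotein (MOG) beta2 transcript variant fused at its C terminus to EGFP. The record notes that this isoform is called beta-2 under one nomenclature and beta-5 under another. The roughly 640 bp MOG coding sequence was inserted between the XhoI and SalI sites of the multiple cloning site, both of which remain intact. It therefore sits downstream of the human cytomegalovirus immediate early enhancer and promoter and upstream of the EGFP open reading frame. Transcription of the fusion is terminated by the SV40 polyadenylation signal. The sequence annotation recognises most but not all of the insert as MOG, which may reflect the alternatively spliced C-terminal region of this isoform differing from the reference protein.

The plasmid is propagated in E. coli at high copy from a pUC-type ColE1 origin, and an f1 origin is also present. A single Tn5 aminoglycoside phosphotransferase gene serves both hosts. A bacterial bla-type promoter drives it for kanamycin selection in bacteria, and the SV40 enhancer and early promoter drives it for G418 selection in mammalian cells, with an HSV TK polyadenylation signal downstream. Small annotated fragments of SV40 large T antigen, ble and the bGH poly(A) signal appear to be backbone remnants or short sequence matches rather than functional elements.

The stated purpose is expression of the MOG beta2–EGFP fusion in mammalian cells, with EGFP fluorescence marking the transfected, expressing cells. The associated publication title concerns differential autoantibody binding to MOG isoforms in inflammatory demyelinating diseases, which suggests use in cell-based antibody-binding assays.
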