Addgene plasmid #160979: pEGFP-N1 hMOG-beta2-EGFP
Purpose: Expresses a human myelin oligodendrocyte glycoprotein isoform beta2 - EGFP fusion protein in mammalian cells
Depositing lab: Markus Reindl. Depositing organization: Medical University of Innsbruck. Publication: Differential Binding of Autoantibodies to MOG Isoforms in Inflammatory Demyelinating Diseases. Schanda K, Peschl P, Lerch M, Seebacher B, Mindorf S, Ritter N, Probst M, Hegen H, Di Pauli F, Wendel EM, Lechner C, Baumann M, Mariotto S, Ferrari S, Saiz A, Farrell M, Leite MIS, Irani SR, Palace J, Lutterotti A, Kumpfel T, Vukusic S, Marignier R, Waters P, Rostasy K, Berger T, Probst C, Hoftberger R, Reindl M. Neurol Neuroimmunol Neuroinflamm. 2021 Jun 15;8(5). pii: 8/5/e1027. doi: 10.1212/NXI.0000000000001027. Print 2021 Jul. PubMed 34131067.
Backbone
  Vector backbone: pEGFP-N1
  Backbone manufacturer: Takara Clontech
  Backbone size w/o insert (bp): 4717
  Total vector size (bp): 5356
  Vector type: Mammalian Expression
  Selectable markers: Neomycin (select with G418)
Growth in bacteria
  Bacterial resistance: Kanamycin, 50 μg/mL
  Growth temperature: 37°C
  Growth strain: DH5alpha
  Copy number: High Copy
Gene/Insert
  Gene/Insert name: Homo sapiens myelin oligodendrocyte glycoprotein (MOG), transcript variant beta2 (alt names: MOG beta-2 isoform (according to Swiss Prot); MOG beta-5 isoform (according to UniProt/NCBI))
  Species: H. sapiens (human)
  Insert size (bp): 639
  GenBank ID: NM_206810
  Entrez Gene: MOG (a.k.a. BTN6, BTNL11, MOGIG2, NRCLP7)
  Promoter: CMV
  Tag / fusion protein: EGFP (C terminal on insert)
  Cloning method: Restriction Enzyme; 5′ cloning site XhoI (not destroyed); 3′ cloning site SalI (not destroyed)
  Sequencing primers: 5′ CMV forward
Terms and licenses: Academic/Nonprofit Terms; Industry Terms: Not Available to Industry
How to cite: pEGFP-N1 hMOG-beta2-EGFP was a gift from Markus Reindl (Addgene plasmid # 160979 ; http://n2t.net/addgene:160979 ; RRID:Addgene_160979)
